Addgene plasmid #103567: LSB-hsa-miR-494-5p
Purpose: Used to sense miRNA activity using fluorescence based tools. hsa-miR-494-5p target in 3' UTR of of mKate. miRNA activity can be measured by the repression of mKate2 relative to EBFP2 fluorescent proteins . Plasmid is inherently unstable; please see Depositor Comments
Depositing lab: Ron Weiss. Depositing organization: Massachusetts Institute of Technology. Publication: A mixed antagonistic/synergistic miRNA repression model enables accurate predictions of multi-input miRNA sensor activity. Gam JJ, Babb J, Weiss R. Nat Commun. 2018 Jun 22;9(1):2430. doi: 10.1038/s41467-018-04575-0. PubMed 29934631.
Backbone
  Vector backbone: Low Sensor Backbone (LSB)
  Vector type: Mammalian Expression, Synthetic Biology
Growth in bacteria
  Bacterial resistance: Ampicillin and Kanamycin, 100 & 50 μg/mL
  Growth temperature: 30°C
  Growth strain: NEB Stable
  Copy number: High Copy
Gene/Insert
  Gene/Insert name: hsa-miR-494-5p target
  Species: H. sapiens (human)
  Entrez Gene: MIR494 (a.k.a. MIRN494, hsa-mir-494, mir-494)
  Promoter: EF-1a
  Cloning method: Gibson Cloning
Terms and licenses: Academic/Nonprofit Terms; Industry Terms: Not Available to Industry
Depositor comments: Please note that this plasmid is inherently unstable due to a repeating poly A element. We recommend performing a diagnostic digest on multiple colonies upon receipt. The depositors would like to note the presence of several discrepancies between the depositor sequence and physical plasmid sequence. In particular, the sequences upstream and downstream of the puromycin coding region have 10 bp insertions which do not affect the ability to perform puromycin selection. The sequences for those regions within the physical plasmids are as follows: Upstream of Puro: GAATTCGACCGCCTGTCTCAAGGTGCCACC; Downstream of Puro: GCTTTGAGACTACGCGTGAATTCACTCCTC. Please contact if you are interested in this plasmid prior to placing an order.
How to cite: LSB-hsa-miR-494-5p was a gift from Ron Weiss (Addgene plasmid # 103567 ; http://n2t.net/addgene:103567 ; RRID:Addgene_103567)
