[The description below was written by a language model from this plasmid's Addgene catalogue record and pLannotate feature annotations shown in this document.]
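Description:
LSB-hsa-miR-494-5p is an 11 kb mammalian expression plasmid built on the Low Sensor Backbone (LSB) and designed as a fluorescent sensor of microRNA activity in synthetic biology work. In bacteria it replicates from a high-copy ColE1/pUC-type origin and carries both AmpR (β-lactamase) and KanR (aminoglycoside phosphotransferase), so it is maintained under dual ampicillin and kanamycin selection. A PuroR coding sequence followed by a rabbit β-globin poly(A) signal allows puromycin selection in mammalian cells. No dedicated promoter for it is annotated in the feature table.

The payload consists of two parallel transcription units of matching architecture. Each has an EF-1α core promoter with EF-1α intron A, a fluorescent protein coding sequence flanked by Gateway attB1/attB2 scars (with attB4 upstream of the promoter), and a β-globin 3' region with its poly(A) signal. The first unit expresses the red protein mKate2 and, according to the catalogue entry, carries the human hsa-miR-494-5p target in its 3' UTR. The target itself is not annotated, but there is an unannotated gap between attB2 and the β-globin sequence in this unit that is absent from the other. The second unit expresses the blue protein EBFP2 without a target and acts as an internal reference for delivery and expression. When miR-494-5p is active in a transfected cell it represses the mKate2 transcript, so activity is read out as reduced mKate2 fluorescence relative to EBFP2.

The depositor notes that the repeated poly(A) elements make the plasmid inherently unstable. The physical plasmid also differs slightly from the deposited sequence, including short insertions on either side of the puromycin coding region that do not affect selection.
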