Features (pLannotate 1.2.2; 28 found; start..end, strand, type, name):
     87..675     -  rep_origin     ori: high-copy-number ColE1/pMB1/pBR322/pUC origin of replication
    846..1706    -  CDS            AmpR: β-lactamase; bla; confers resistance to ampicillin, carbenicillin, and related antibiotics
   1707..1778    -  promoter       AmpR promoter: bla
   1857..2456    +  CDS            PuroR: puromycin N-acetyltransferase; pac from Streptomyces alboniger; confers resistance to puromycin
   2461..2541    +  CDS            HBB (fragment): HBB_PONPY - Experimental evidence at transcript level: Swiss-Prot protein existence level 2. Involved in oxygen transport from the lung to the various peripheral tissues. From Pongo pygmaeus (Bornean orangutan).
   2612..2667    +  polyA_signal   β-globin poly(A) signal: rabbit β-globin polyadenylation signal (Gil and Proudfoot, 1987)
   3646..3666    +  protein_bind   attB4: mutant version of attB; core recombination site for the Gateway® BP reaction BP Clonase™
   3734..3945    +  promoter       EF-1α core promoter: core promoter for human elongation factor EF-1α
   3946..4884    +  intron         EF-1α intron A: intron upstream of the start codon of human EF-1α
   4911..4931    +  protein_bind   attB1: mutant version of attB; core recombination site for the Gateway® BP reaction BP Clonase™
   4951..5646    +  CDS            mKate2: mKate2 is a basic (constitutively fluorescent) red fluorescent protein published in 2009, derived from Entacmaea quadricolor. It is reported to be a rapidly-maturing monomer with moderate acid sensitivity.
   5666..5690    -  protein_bind   attB2: mutant version of attB; recombination site for the Gateway® BP reaction BP Clonase™
   5838..5912    +  CDS            HBB (fragment): HBB_PONPY - Experimental evidence at transcript level: Swiss-Prot protein existence level 2. Involved in oxygen transport from the lung to the various peripheral tissues. From Pongo pygmaeus (Bornean orangutan).
   5983..6038    +  polyA_signal   β-globin poly(A) signal: rabbit β-globin polyadenylation signal (Gil and Proudfoot, 1987)
   6422..6447    +  misc_feature   SA: splice acceptor site
   7119..7139    +  protein_bind   attB4: mutant version of attB; core recombination site for the Gateway® BP reaction BP Clonase™
   7207..7418    +  promoter       EF-1α core promoter: core promoter for human elongation factor EF-1α
   7419..8357    +  intron         EF-1α intron A: intron upstream of the start codon of human EF-1α
   8384..8404    +  protein_bind   attB1: mutant version of attB; core recombination site for the Gateway® BP reaction BP Clonase™
   8415..9131    +  CDS            EBFP2: EBFP2 is a basic (constitutively fluorescent) blue fluorescent protein published in 2007, derived from Aequorea victoria. It is reported to be a rapidly-maturing monomer with moderate acid sensitivity.
   9139..9163    -  protein_bind   attB2: mutant version of attB; recombination site for the Gateway® BP reaction BP Clonase™
   9167..9247    +  CDS            HBB (fragment): HBB_PONPY - Experimental evidence at transcript level: Swiss-Prot protein existence level 2. Involved in oxygen transport from the lung to the various peripheral tissues. From Pongo pygmaeus (Bornean orangutan).
   9318..9373    +  polyA_signal   β-globin poly(A) signal: rabbit β-globin polyadenylation signal (Gil and Proudfoot, 1987)
   9756..9778    -  protein_bind   lac operator (fragment): The lac repressor binds to the lac operator to inhibit transcription in E. coli. This inhibition can be relieved by adding lactose or isopropyl-β-D-thiogalactopyranoside (IPTG). lac repressor encoded by lacI
   9782..9812    -  promoter       lac promoter: promoter for the E. coli lac operon
   9827..9848    -  protein_bind   CAP binding site: CAP binding activates transcription in the presence of cAMP. E. coli catabolite activator protein
   9861..9900    -  CDS            lacI (fragment): lac repressor; lacI; The lac repressor binds to the lac operator to inhibit transcription in E. coli. This inhibition can be relieved by adding lactose or isopropyl-β-D-thiogalactopyranoside (IPTG).
  10073..10882   +  CDS            KanR: aminoglycoside phosphotransferase; aph(3')-Ia; confers resistance to kanamycin in bacteria or G418 (Geneticin®) in eukaryotes
>Addgene plasmid #103567 | LSB-hsa-miR-494-5p | depositor full sequence | sequence record 196182 | Full Sequence
AATTGAGGGGATAACGCAGGAAAGAACATGTGAGCAAAAGGCCAGCAAAAGGCCAGGAACCGTAAAAAGG
CCGCGTTGCTGGCGTTTTTCCATAGGCTCCGCCCCCCTGACGAGCATCACAAAAATCGACGCTCAAGTCA
GAGGTGGCGAAACCCGACAGGACTATAAAGATACCAGGCGTTTCCCCCTGGAAGCTCCCTCGTGCGCTCT
CCTGTTCCGACCCTGCCGCTTACCGGATACCTGTCCGCCTTTCTCCCTTCGGGAAGCGTGGCGCTTTCTC
ATAGCTCACGCTGTAGGTATCTCAGTTCGGTGTAGGTCGTTCGCTCCAAGCTGGGCTGTGTGCACGAACC
CCCCGTTCAGCCCGACCGCTGCGCCTTATCCGGTAACTATCGTCTTGAGTCCAACCCGGTAAGACACGAC
TTATCGCCACTGGCAGCAGCCACTGGTAACAGGATTAGCAGAGCGAGGTATGTAGGCGGTGCTACAGAGT
TCTTGAAGTGGTGGCCTAACTACGGCTACACTAGAAGAACAGTATTTGGTATCTGCGCTCTGCTGAAGCC
AGTTACCTTCGGAAAAAGAGTTGGTAGCTCTTGATCCGGCAAACAAACCACCGCTGGTAGCGGTGGTTTT
TTTGTTTGCAAGCAGCAGATTACGCGCAGAAAAAAAGGATCTCAAGAAGATCCTTTGATCTTTTCTACGG
GGTCTGACGCTCAGTGGAACGAAAACTCACGTTAAGGGATTTTGGTCATGAGATTATCAAAAAGGATCTT
CACCTAGATCCTTTTAAATTAAAAATGAAGTTTTAAATCAATCTAAAGTATATATGAGTAAACTTGGTCT
GACAGTTACCAATGCTTAATCAGTGAGGCACCTATCTCAGCGATCTGTCTATTTCGTTCATCCATAGTTG
CCTGACTCCCCGTCGTGTAGATAACTACGATACGGGAGGGCTTACCATCTGGCCCCAGTGCTGCAATGAT
ACCGCGAGAACCACGCTCACCGGCTCCAGATTTATCAGCAATAAACCAGCCAGCCGGAAGGGCCGAGCGC
AGAAGTGGTCCTGCAACTTTATCCGCCTCCATCCAGTCTATTAATTGTTGCCGGGAAGCTAGAGTAAGTA
GTTCGCCAGTTAATAGTTTGCGCAACGTTGTTGCCATTGCTACAGGCATCGTGGTGTCACGCTCGTCGTT
TGGTATGGCTTCATTCAGCTCCGGTTCCCAACGATCAAGGCGAGTTACATGATCCCCCATGTTGTGCAAA
AAAGCGGTTAGCTCCTTCGGTCCTCCGATCGTTGTCAGAAGTAAGTTGGCCGCAGTGTTATCACTCATGG
TTATGGCAGCACTGCATAATTCTCTTACTGTCATGCCATCCGTAAGATGCTTTTCTGTGACTGGTGAGTA
CTCAACCAAGTCATTCTGAGAATAGTGTATGCGGCGACCGAGTTGCTCTTGCCCGGCGTCAATACGGGAT
AATACCGCGCCACATAGCAGAACTTTAAAAGTGCTCATCATTGGAAAACGTTCTTCGGGGCGAAAACTCT
CAAGGATCTTACCGCTGTTGAGATCCAGTTCGATGTAACCCACTCGTGCACCCAACTGATCTTCAGCATC
TTTTACTTTCACCAGCGTTTCTGGGTGAGCAAAAACAGGAAGGCAAAATGCCGCAAAAAAGGGAATAAGG
GCGACACGGAAATGTTGAATACTCATACTCTTCCTTTTTCAATATTATTGAAGCATTTATCAGGGTTATT
GTCTCATGAGCGGATACATATTTGAATGTAGCTCCGAATTTCTCGAGGGCTTGTCGACGACGGCGGTCTC
CGTCGTCAGGATCATGAATTCGACCCGCCTGCCACCATGACCGAGTACAAGCCCACGGTGCGCCTCGCCA
CCCGCGACGACGTCCCCCGGGCCGTACGCACCCTCGCCGCCGCGTTCGCCGACTACCCCGCCACGCGCCA
CACCGTCGACCCGGACCGCCACATCGAGCGGGTCACCGAGCTGCAAGAACTCTTCCTCACGCGCGTCGGG
CTCGACATCGGCAAGGTGTGGGTCGCGGACGACGGCGCCGCGGTGGCGGTCTGGACCACGCCGGAGAGCG
TCGAAGCGGGGGCGGTGTTCGCCGAGATCGGCCCGCGCATGGCCGAGTTGAGCGGTTCCCGGCTGGCCGC
GCAGCAACAGATGGAAGGCCTCCTGGCGCCGCACCGGCCCAAGGAGCCCGCGTGGTTCCTGGCCACCGTC
GGCGTCTCGCCCGACCACCAGGGCAAGGGTCTGGGCAGCGCCGTCGTGCTCCCCGGAGTGGAGGCGGCCG
AGCGCGCCGGGGTGCCCGCCTTCCTGGAGACATCCGCGCCCCGCAACCTCCCCTTCTACGAGCGGCTCGG
CTTCACCGTCACCGCCGACGTCGAGGTGCCCGAAGGACCGCGCACCTGGTGCATGACCCGCAAGCCCGGT
GCCTGATACGCGTGAATTCACTCCTCAGGTGCAGGCTGCCTATCAGAAGGTGGTGGCTGGTGTGGCCAAT
GCCCTGGCTCACAAATACCACTGAGATCTTTTTCCCTCTGCCAAAAATTATGGGGACATCATGAAGCCCC
TTGAGCATCTGACTTCTGGCTAATAAAGGAAATTTATTTTCATTGCAATAGTGTGTTGGAATTTTTTGTG
TCTCTCACTCGGAAGGACATATGGGAGGGCAAATCATTTAAAACATCAGAATGAGTATTTGGTTTAGAGT
TTGGCAACATATGCCCATATGCTGGCTGCCATGAACAAAGGTTGGCTATAAAGAGGTCATCAGTATATGA
AACAGCCCCCTGCTGTCCATTCCTTATTCCATAGAAAAGCCTTGACTTGAGGTTAGATTTTTTTTATATT
TTGTTTTGTGTTATTTTTTTCTTTAACATCCCTAAAATTTTCCTTACATGTTTTACTAGCCAGATTTTTC
CTCCTCTCCTGACTACTCCCAGTCATAGCTGTCCCTCTTCTCTTATGGAGATCCCTCGACCTGCAGCCCA
AGCTTGAATTCTCTAGAATTACCCTGTTATCCCTATGCTTGGTTTACCGAGCTCTTATTGGTTTTCAAAC
TTCATTGACTGTGCCCAACGCGCCTGGGAGCTCACGGGGACAGCCCCCCCCCAAAGCCCCCAGGGATGTA
ATTACGTCCCTCCCCCGCTAGGGGGCAGCAGCGAGCCGCCCGGGGCTCCGCTCCGGTCCGGCGCTCCCCC
CGCATCCCCGAGCCGGCAGCGTGCGGGGACAGCCCGGGCACGGGGAAGGTGGCACGGGATCGCTTTCCTC
TGAACGCTTCTCGCTGCTCTTTGAGCCTGCAGACACCTGGGGGGATACGGGGAAAAAGCTAGGCTGAAAG
ACCGGTTCTTAGAATGACACGCGCCTGGGAGCTCACGGGGACAGCCCCCCCCCAAAGCCCCCAGGGATGT
AATTACGTCCCTCCCCCGCTAGGGGGCAGCAGCGAGCCGCCCGGGGCTCCGCTCCGGTCCGGCGCTCCCC
CCGCATCCCCGAGCCGGCAGCGTGCGGGGACAGCCCGGGCACGGGGAAGGTGGCACGGGATCGCTTTCCT
CTGAACGCTTCTCGCTGCTCTTTGAGCCTGCAGACACCTGGGGGGATACGGGGAAAAAGCTAACTTCTGA
GACGACAACTTTGTATAGAAAAGTTGGCTCCGAATTCGCCCTTGACAGCAGAGATCCAGTTTGGTTAATT
AATTGGCTCCGGTGCCCGTCAGTGGGCAGAGCGCACATCGCCCACAGTCCCCGAGAAGTTGTGGGGAGGG
GTCGGCAATTGAACCGGTGCCTAGAGAAGGTGGCGCGGGGTAAACTGGGAAAGTGATGTCGTGTACTGGC
TCCGCCTTTTTCCCGAGGGTGGGGGAGAACCGTATATAAGTGCAGTAGTCGCCGTGAACGTTCTTTTTCG
CAACGGGTTTGCCGCCAGAACACAGGTAAGTGCCGTGTGTGGTTCCCGCGGGCCTGGCCTCTTTACGGGT
TATGGCCCTTGCGTGCCTTGAATTACTTCCACCTGGCTGCAGTACGTGATTCTTGATCCCGAGCTTCGGG
TTGGAAGTGGGTGGGAGAGTTCGAGGCCTTGCGCTTAAGGAGCCCCTTCGCCTCGTGCTTGAGTTGAGGC
CTGGCCTGGGCGCTGGGGCCGCCGCGTGCGAATCTGGTGGCACCTTCGCGCCTGTCTCGCTGCTTTCGAT
AAGTCTCTAGCCATTTAAAATTTTTGATGACCTGCTGCGACGCTTTTTTTCTGGCAAGATAGTCTTGTAA
ATGCGGGCCAAGATCTGCACACTGGTATTTCGGTTTTTGGGGCCGCGGGCGGCGACGGGGCCCGTGCGTC
CCAGCGCACATGTTCGGCGAGGCGGGGCCTGCGAGCGCGGCCACCGAGAATCGGACGGGGGTAGTCTCAA
GCTGGCCGGCCTGCTCTGGTGCCTGGCCTCGCGCCGCCGTGTATCGCCCCGCCCTGGGCGGCAAGGCTGG
CCCGGTCGGCACCAGTTGCGTGAGCGGAAAGATGGCCGCTTCCCGGCCCTGCTGCAGGGAGCTCAAAATG
GAGGACGCGGCGCTCGGGAGAGCGGGCGGGTGAGTCACCCACACAAAGGAAAAGGGCCTTTCCGTCCTCA
GCCGTCGCTTCATGTGACTCCACGGAGTACCGGGCGCCGTCCAGGCACCTCGATTAGTTCTCGAGCTTTT
GGAGTACGTCGTCTTTAGGTTGGGGGGAGGGGTTTTATGCGATGGAGTTTCCCCACACTGAGTGGGTGGA
GACTGAAGTTAGGCCAGCTTGGCACTTGATGTAATTCTCCTTGGAATTTGCCCTTTTTGAGTTTGGATCT
TGGTTCATTCTCAAGCCTCAGACAGTGGTTCAAAGTTTTTTTCTTCCATTTCAGGTGTCGTGAGAAGGGC
GAATTCGACCCAAGTTTGTACAAAAAAGCAGGCTGGATCCAGGTGCCACCATGGTGAGCGAGCTGATTAA
GGAGAACATGCACATGAAGCTGTACATGGAGGGCACCGTGAACAACCACCACTTCAAGTGCACATCCGAG
GGCGAAGGCAAGCCCTACGAGGGCACCCAGACCATGAGAATCAAGGCGGTCGAGGGCGGCCCTCTCCCCT
TCGCCTTCGACATCCTGGCTACCAGCTTCATGTACGGCAGCAAAACCTTCATCAACCACACCCAGGGCAT
CCCCGACTTCTTTAAGCAGTCCTTCCCCGAGGGCTTCACATGGGAGAGAGTCACCACATACGAAGATGGG
GGCGTGCTGACCGCTACCCAGGACACCAGCCTCCAGGACGGCTGCCTCATCTACAACGTCAAGATCAGAG
GGGTGAACTTCCCATCCAACGGCCCTGTGATGCAGAAGAAAACACTCGGCTGGGAGGCCTCCACCGAGAC
ACTGTACCCCGCTGACGGCGGCCTGGAAGGCAGAGCCGACATGGCCCTGAAGCTCGTGGGCGGGGGCCAC
CTGATCTGCAACCTTAAGACCACATACAGATCCAAGAAACCCGCTAAGAACCTCAAGATGCCCGGCGTCT
ACTATGTGGACAGGAGACTGGAAAGAATCAAGGAGGCCGACAAAGAGACATACGTCGAGCAGCACGAGGT
GGCTGTGGCCAGATACTGCGACCTCCCTAGCAAACTGGGGCACAAACTTAATTGAGAATTCTACCACCCA
GCTTTCTTGTACAAAGTGGTACGTCTCAAGACCAGAGGTCTCTGCTTTTTCAGAAAGACAAGACAACACG
GACAACCTAGACAAGACAACACGGACAACCTAGACAAGACAACACGGACAACCTAGACAAGACAACACGG
ACAACCTCAACCAGAAGAGACCTGTGCTTCACTCCTCAGGTGCAGGCTGCCTATCAGAAGGTGGTGGCTG
GTGTGGCCAATGCCCTGGCTCACAAATACCACTGAGATCTTTTTCCCTCTGCCAAAAATTATGGGGACAT
CATGAAGCCCCTTGAGCATCTGACTTCTGGCTAATAAAGGAAATTTATTTTCATTGCAATAGTGTGTTGG
AATTTTTTGTGTCTCTCACTCGGAAGGACATATGGGAGGGCAAATCATTTAAAACATCAGAATGAGTATT
TGGTTTAGAGTTTGGCAACATATGCCCATATGCTGGCTGCCATGAACAAAGGTTGGCTATAAAGAGGTCA
TCAGTATATGAAACAGCCCCCTGCTGTCCATTCCTTATTCCATAGAAAAGCCTTGACTTGAGGTTAGATT
TTTTTTATATTTTGTTTTGTGTTATTTTTTTCTTTAACATCCCTAAAATTTTCCTTACATGTTTTACTAG
CCAGATTTTTCCTCCTCTCCTGACTACTCCCAGTCATAGCTGTCCCTCTTCTCTTATGGAGATCCCGAGC
GGTGCGTTTTTATGCTTGTAGTATTGTATAATGTTTTTAAGATCCAAGCTTCTGACCTCTTCTCTTCCTC
CCACAGGGCCTCGAGACAATTGCATCGATGGTACCAGTGAAAGTCTGCAATGAATTCGAGTTGGCGCGCC
TGTCATTCTAAATCTCTCTTTCAGCCTAAAGCTTTTTCCCCGTATCCCCCCAGGTGTCTGCAGGCTCAAA
GAGCAGCGAGAAGCGTTCAGAGGAAAGCGATCCCGTGCCACCTTCCCCGTGCCCGGGCTGTCCCCGCACG
CTGCCGGCTCGGGGATGCGGGGGGAGCGCCGGACCGGAGCGGAGCCCCGGGCGGCTCGCTGCTGCCCCCT
AGCGGGGGAGGGACGTAATTACATCCCTGGGGGCTTTGGGAGGGGGCTGTCCCCGTGAGCTCCCAGGCGC
GCCTGTCATTCTAAATCTCTCTTTCAGCCTAAAGCTTTTTCCCCGTATCCCCCCAGGTGTCTGCAGGCTC
AAAGAGCAGCGAGAAGCGTTCAGAGGAAAGCGATCCCGTGCCACCTTCCCCGTGCCCGGGCTGTCCCCGC
ACGCTGCCGGCTCGGGGATGCGGGGGGAGCGCCGGACCGGAGCGGAGCCCCGGGCGGCTCGCTGCTGCCC
CCTAGCGGGGGAGGGACGTAATTACATCCCTGGGGGCTTTGGGGGGGGGCTGTCCCCGTGAGCTCCCAGG
CGCGCCAACTCGGTACCGTATCGATGTCGACGTTAACGCTAGTGATATCAACTTTGTATAGAAAAGTTGG
CTCCGAATTCGCCCTTGACAGCAGAGATCCAGTTTGGTTAATTAATTGGCTCCGGTGCCCGTCAGTGGGC
AGAGCGCACATCGCCCACAGTCCCCGAGAAGTTGTGGGGAGGGGTCGGCAATTGAACCGGTGCCTAGAGA
AGGTGGCGCGGGGTAAACTGGGAAAGTGATGTCGTGTACTGGCTCCGCCTTTTTCCCGAGGGTGGGGGAG
AACCGTATATAAGTGCAGTAGTCGCCGTGAACGTTCTTTTTCGCAACGGGTTTGCCGCCAGAACACAGGT
AAGTGCCGTGTGTGGTTCCCGCGGGCCTGGCCTCTTTACGGGTTATGGCCCTTGCGTGCCTTGAATTACT
TCCACCTGGCTGCAGTACGTGATTCTTGATCCCGAGCTTCGGGTTGGAAGTGGGTGGGAGAGTTCGAGGC
CTTGCGCTTAAGGAGCCCCTTCGCCTCGTGCTTGAGTTGAGGCCTGGCCTGGGCGCTGGGGCCGCCGCGT
GCGAATCTGGTGGCACCTTCGCGCCTGTCTCGCTGCTTTCGATAAGTCTCTAGCCATTTAAAATTTTTGA
TGACCTGCTGCGACGCTTTTTTTCTGGCAAGATAGTCTTGTAAATGCGGGCCAAGATCTGCACACTGGTA
TTTCGGTTTTTGGGGCCGCGGGCGGCGACGGGGCCCGTGCGTCCCAGCGCACATGTTCGGCGAGGCGGGG
CCTGCGAGCGCGGCCACCGAGAATCGGACGGGGGTAGTCTCAAGCTGGCCGGCCTGCTCTGGTGCCTGGC
CTCGCGCCGCCGTGTATCGCCCCGCCCTGGGCGGCAAGGCTGGCCCGGTCGGCACCAGTTGCGTGAGCGG
AAAGATGGCCGCTTCCCGGCCCTGCTGCAGGGAGCTCAAAATGGAGGACGCGGCGCTCGGGAGAGCGGGC
GGGTGAGTCACCCACACAAAGGAAAAGGGCCTTTCCGTCCTCAGCCGTCGCTTCATGTGACTCCACGGAG
TACCGGGCGCCGTCCAGGCACCTCGATTAGTTCTCGAGCTTTTGGAGTACGTCGTCTTTAGGTTGGGGGG
AGGGGTTTTATGCGATGGAGTTTCCCCACACTGAGTGGGTGGAGACTGAAGTTAGGCCAGCTTGGCACTT
GATGTAATTCTCCTTGGAATTTGCCCTTTTTGAGTTTGGATCTTGGTTCATTCTCAAGCCTCAGACAGTG
GTTCAAAGTTTTTTTCTTCCATTTCAGGTGTCGTGAGAAGGGCGAATTCGACCCAAGTTTGTACAAAAAA
GCAGGCTCGCCACCATGGTGAGCAAGGGCGAGGAGCTGTTCACCGGGGTGGTGCCCATCCTGGTCGAGCT
GGACGGCGACGTAAACGGCCACAAGTTCAGCGTGAGGGGCGAGGGCGAGGGCGATGCCACCAACGGCAAG
CTGACCCTGAAGTTCATCTGCACCACCGGCAAGCTGCCCGTGCCCTGGCCCACCCTCGTGACCACCCTGA
GCCACGGCGTGCAGTGCTTCGCCCGCTACCCCGACCACATGAAGCAGCACGACTTCTTCAAGTCCGCCAT
GCCCGAAGGCTACGTCCAGGAGCGCACCATCTTCTTCAAGGACGACGGCACCTACAAGACCCGCGCCGAG
GTGAAGTTCGAGGGCGACACCCTAGTGAACCGCATCGAGCTGAAGGGCGTCGACTTCAAGGAGGACGGCA
ACATCCTGGGGCACAAGCTGGAGTACAACTTCAACAGCCACAACATCTATATCATGGCCGTCAAGCAGAA
GAACGGCATCAAGGTGAACTTCAAGATCCGCCACAACGTGGAGGACGGCAGCGTGCAGCTCGCCGACCAC
TACCAGCAGAACACCCCCATCGGCGACGGCCCCGTGCTGCTGCCCGACAGCCACTACCTGAGCACCCAGT
CCGTGCTGAGCAAAGACCCCAACGAGAAGCGCGATCACATGGTCCTGCTGGAGTTCCGCACCGCCGCCGG
GATCACTCTCGGCATGGACGAGCTGTACAAGTAATACCACCCAGCTTTCTTGTACAAAGTGGTACGCGTG
AATTCACTCCTCAGGTGCAGGCTGCCTATCAGAAGGTGGTGGCTGGTGTGGCCAATGCCCTGGCTCACAA
ATACCACTGAGATCTTTTTCCCTCTGCCAAAAATTATGGGGACATCATGAAGCCCCTTGAGCATCTGACT
TCTGGCTAATAAAGGAAATTTATTTTCATTGCAATAGTGTGTTGGAATTTTTTGTGTCTCTCACTCGGAA
GGACATATGGGAGGGCAAATCATTTAAAACATCAGAATGAGTATTTGGTTTAGAGTTTGGCAACATATGC
CCATATGCTGGCTGCCATGAACAAAGGTTGGCTATAAAGAGGTCATCAGTATATGAAACAGCCCCCTGCT
GTCCATTCCTTATTCCATAGAAAAGCCTTGACTTGAGGTTAGATTTTTTTTATATTTTGTTTTGTGTTAT
TTTTTTCTTTAACATCCCTAAAATTTTCCTTACATGTTTTACTAGCCAGATTTTTCCTCCTCTCCTGACT
ACTCCCAGTCATAGCTGTCCCTCTTCTCTTATGGAGATCCCTCGACCTGCAGCCCAAGCTTGGCGTAATC
ATGGTCATAGCTGTTTCCTGTGTGAAATTGTTATCCGCTCACAATTCCACACAACATACGAGCCGGAAGC
ATAAAGTGTAAAGCCTGGGGTGCCTAATGAGTGAGCTAACTCACATTAATTGCGTTGCGCTCACTGCCCG
CTTTCCAGTCGGGAAACCTGTCGTGCCAGCGGATCGACAGTACTAAGCTTGGTCTAATACCCAATCTCTC
GTCTTATCCAGATGTTTTATACGCCTCTGGCCCGTGTCTCAAAATCTCTGATGTTACATTGCACAAGATA
AAATAATATCATCATGAACAATAAAACTGTCTGCTTACATAAACAGTAATACAAGGGGTGTTATGAGCCA
TATTCAACGGGAAACGTCGAGGCCGCGATTAAATTCCAACATGGATGCTGATTTATATGGGTATAAATGG
GCTCGCGATAATGTCGGGCAATCAGGTGCGACAATCTATCGCTTGTATGGGAAGCCCGATGCGCCAGAGT
TGTTTCTGAAACATGGCAAAGGTAGCGTTGCCAATGATGTTACAGATGAGATGGTCAGACTAAACTGGCT
GACGGAATTTATGCCTCTTCCGACCATCAAGCATTTTATCCGTACTCCTGATGATGCATGGTTACTCACC
ACTGCGATCCCCGGAAAAACAGCATTCCAGGTATTAGAAGAATATCCTGATTCAGGTGAAAATATTGTTG
ATGCGCTGGCAGTGTTCCTGCGCCGGTTGCATTCGATTCCTGTTTGTAATTGTCCTTTTAACAGCGATCG
CGTATTTCGTCTCGCTCAGGCGCAATCACGAATGAATAACGGTTTGGTTGATGCGAGTGATTTTGATGAC
GAGCGTAATGGCTGGCCTGTTGAACAAGTCTGGAAAGAAATGCATAAACTTTTGCCATTCTCACCGGATT
CAGTCGTCACTCATGGTGATTTCTCACTTGATAACCTTATTTTTGACGAGGGGAAATTAATAGGTTGTAT
TGATGTTGGACGAGTCGGAATCGCAGACCGATACCAGGATCTTGCCATCCTATGGAACTGCCTCGGTGAG
TTTTCTCCTTCATTACAGAAACGGCTTTTTCAAAAATATGGTATTGATAATCCTGATATGAATAAATTGC
AGTTTCATTTGATGCTCGATGAGTTTTTCTAATCAGAATTGGTTAATTGGTTGTAACACTGGCAGAGCAT
TACGCTGACTTGACGGGACGGCGCAAGCTCATGACCAAAATCCCTTAACGTGAGTTACGCGTCGTTCCAC
TGAGCGTCAGAGGTATCACTAGTATTACAGAGGTAAGTTATAACAGTCGCCTAACCC
