>Addgene plasmid #103567 | LSB-hsa-miR-494-5p | depositor partial sequence | sequence record 196183 | hsa-miR-494-5p target
AGACAAGACAACACGGACAACCT
